>Addgene plasmid #183705 | pAAV-CaMKIIa-hM3D(Gq)-mCherry-WPRE-pA(Short) | addgene full sequence | sequence record 360768 | Addgene NGS Result
CTCACATGTCCTGCAGGCAGCTGCGCGCTCGCTCGCTCACTGAGGCCGCCCGGGCGTCGGGCGACCTTTG
GTCGCCCGGCCTCAGTGAGCGAGCGAGCGCGCAGAGAGGGAGTGGCCAACTCCATCACTAGGGGTTCCTG
CGGCCGCACGCGTTTAACATTATGGCCTTAGGTCACTTCATCTCCATGGGGTTCTTCTTCTGATTTTCTA
GAAAATGAGATGGGGGTGCAGAGAGCTTCCTCAGTGACCTGCCCAGGGTCACATCAGAAATGTCAGAGCT
AGAACTTGAACTCAGATTACTAATCTTAAATTCCATGCCTTGGGGGCATGCAAGTACGATATACAGAAGG
AGTGAACTCATTAGGGCAGATGACCAATGAGTTTAGGAAAGAAGAGTCCAGGGCAGGGTACATCTACACC
ACCCGCCCAGCCCTGGGTGAGTCCAGCCACGTTCACCTCATTATAGTTGCCTCTCTCCAGTCCTACCTTG
ACGGGAAGCACAAGCAGAAACTGGGACAGGAGCCCCAGGAGACCAAATCTTCATGGTCCCTCTGGGAGGA
TGGGTGGGGAGAGCTGTGGCAGAGGCCTCAGGAGGGGCCCTGCTGCTCAGTGGTGACAGATAGGGGTGAG
AAAGCAGACAGAGTCATTCCGTCAGCATTCTGGGTCTGTTTGGTACTTCTTCTCACGCTAAGGTGGCGGT
GTGATATGCACAATGGCTAAAAAGCAGGGAGAGCTGGAAAGAAACAAGGACAGAGACAGAGGCCAAGTCA
ACCAGACCAATTCCCAGAGGAAGCAAAGAAACCATTACAGAGACTACAAGGGGGAAGGGAAGGAGAGATG
AATTAGCTTCCCCTGTAAACCTTAGAACCCAGCTGTTGCCAGGGCAACGGGGCAATACCTGTCTCTTCAG
AGGAGATGAAGTTGCCAGGGTAACTACATCCTGTCTTTCTCAAGGACCATCCCAGAATGTGGCACCCACT
AGCCGTTACCATAGCAACTGCCTCTTTGCCCCACTTAATCCCATCCCGTCTGTTAAAAGGGCCCTATAGT
TGGAGGTGGGGGAGGTAGGAAGAGCGATGATCACTTGTGGACTAAGTTTGTTCGCATCCCCTTCTCCAAC
CCCCTCAGTACATCACCCTGGGGGAACAGGGTCCACTTGCTCCTGGGCCCACACAGTCCTGCAGTATTGT
GTATATAAGGCCAGGGCAAAGAGGAGCAGGTTTTAAAGTGAAAGGCAGGCAGGTGTTGGGGAGGCAGTTA
CCGGGGCAACGGGAACAGGGCGTTTCGGAGGTGGTTGCCATGGGGACCTGGATGCTGACGAAGGCTCGCG
AGGCTGTGAGCAGCCACAGTGCCCTGCTCAGAAGCCCCAAGCTCGTCAGTCAAGCCGGTTCTCCGTTTGC
ACTCAGGAGCACGGGCAGGCGAGTGGCCCCTAGTTCTGGGGGCAGCTCTAGAGCGGTACCGGATCCTCTA
GAGTCGACGCCACCATGACCTTGCACAATAACAGTACAACCTCGCCTTTGTTTCCAAACATCAGCTCCTC
CTGGATACACAGCCCCTCCGATGCAGGGCTGCCCCCGGGAACCGTCACTCATTTCGGCAGCTACAATGTT
TCTCGAGCAGCTGGCAATTTCTCCTCTCCAGACGGTACCACCGATGACCCTCTGGGAGGTCATACCGTCT
GGCAAGTGGTCTTCATCGCTTTCTTAACGGGCATCCTGGCCTTGGTGACCATCATCGGCAACATCCTGGT
AATTGTGTCATTTAAGGTCAACAAGCAGCTGAAGACGGTCAACAACTACTTCCTCTTAAGCCTGGCCTGT
GCCGATCTGATTATCGGGGTCATTTCAATGAATCTGTTTACGACCTACATCATCATGAATCGATGGGCCT
TAGGGAACTTGGCCTGTGACCTCTGGCTTGCCATTGACTGCGTAGCCAGCAATGCCTCTGTTATGAATCT
TCTGGTCATCAGCTTTGACAGATACTTTTCCATCACGAGGCCGCTCACGTACCGAGCCAAACGAACAACA
AAGAGAGCCGGTGTGATGATCGGTCTGGCTTGGGTCATCTCCTTTGTCCTTTGGGCTCCTGCCATCTTGT
TCTGGCAATACTTTGTTGGAAAGAGAACTGTGCCTCCGGGAGAGTGCTTCATTCAGTTCCTCAGTGAGCC
CACCATTACTTTTGGCACAGCCATCGCTGGTTTTTATATGCCTGTCACCATTATGACTATTTTATACTGG
AGGATCTATAAGGAAACTGAAAAGCGTACCAAAGAGCTTGCTGGCCTGCAAGCCTCTGGGACAGAGGCAG
AGACAGAAAACTTTGTCCACCCCACGGGCAGTTCTCGAAGCTGCAGCAGTTACGAACTTCAACAGCAAAG
CATGAAACGCTCCAACAGGAGGAAGTATGGCCGCTGCCACTTCTGGTTCACAACCAAGAGCTGGAAACCC
AGCTCCGAGCAGATGGACCAAGACCACAGCAGCAGTGACAGTTGGAACAACAATGATGCTGCTGCCTCCC
TGGAGAACTCCGCCTCCTCCGACGAGGAGGACATTGGCTCCGAGACGAGAGCCATCTACTCCATCGTGCT
CAAGCTTCCGGGTCACAGCACCATCCTCAACTCCACCAAGTTACCCTCATCGGACAACCTGCAGGTGCCT
GAGGAGGAGCTGGGGATGGTGGACTTGGAGAGGAAAGCCGACAAGCTGCAGGCCCAGAAGAGCGTGGACG
ATGGAGGCAGTTTTCCAAAAAGCTTCTCCAAGCTTCCCATCCAGCTAGAGTCAGCCGTGGACACAGCTAA
GACTTCTGACGTCAACTCCTCAGTGGGTAAGAGCACGGCCACTCTACCTCTGTCCTTCAAGGAAGCCACT
CTGGCCAAGAGGTTTGCTCTGAAGACCAGAAGTCAGATCACTAAGCGGAAAAGGATGTCCCTGGTCAAGG
AGAAGAAAGCGGCCCAGACCCTCAGTGCGATCTTGCTTGCCTTCATCATCACTTGGACCCCATACAACAT
CATGGTTCTGGTGAACACCTTTTGTGACAGCTGCATACCCAAAACCTTTTGGAATCTGGGCTACTGGCTG
TGCTACATCAACAGCACCGTGAACCCCGTGTGCTATGCTCTGTGCAACAAAACATTCAGAACCACTTTCA
AGATGCTGCTGCTGTGCCAGTGTGACAAAAAAAAGAGGCGCAAGCAGCAGTACCAGCAGAGACAGTCGGT
CATTTTTCACAAGCGCGCACCCGAGCAGGCCTTGAAGGATCCCCCGGTCGCCACCATGGTGAGCAAGGGC
GAGGAGGATAACATGGCCATCATCAAGGAGTTCATGCGCTTCAAGGTGCACATGGAGGGCTCCGTGAACG
GCCACGAGTTCGAGATCGAGGGCGAGGGCGAGGGCCGCCCCTACGAGGGCACCCAGACCGCCAAGCTGAA
GGTGACCAAGGGTGGCCCCCTGCCCTTCGCCTGGGACATCCTGTCCCCTCAGTTCATGTACGGCTCCAAG
GCCTACGTGAAGCACCCCGCCGACATCCCCGACTACTTGAAGCTGTCCTTCCCCGAGGGCTTCAAGTGGG
AGCGCGTGATGAACTTCGAGGACGGCGGCGTGGTGACCGTGACCCAGGACTCCTCCCTGCAGGACGGCGA
GTTCATCTACAAGGTGAAGCTGCGCGGCACCAACTTCCCCTCCGACGGCCCCGTAATGCAGAAGAAGACC
ATGGGCTGGGAGGCCTCCTCCGAGCGGATGTACCCCGAGGACGGCGCCCTGAAGGGCGAGATCAAGCAGA
GGCTGAAGCTGAAGGACGGCGGCCACTACGACGCTGAGGTCAAGACCACCTACAAGGCCAAGAAGCCCGT
GCAGCTGCCCGGCGCCTACAACGTCAACATCAAGTTGGACATCACCTCCCACAACGAGGACTACACCATC
GTGGAACAGTACGAACGCGCCGAGGGCCGCCACTCCACCGGCGGCATGGACGAGCTGTACAAGTAAGAAT
TCGATATCAAGCTTATCGATAATCAACCTCTGGATTACAAAATTTGTGAAAGATTGACTGGTATTCTTAA
CTATGTTGCTCCTTTTACGCTATGTGGATACGCTGCTTTAATGCCTTTGTATCATGCTATTGCTTCCCGT
ATGGCTTTCATTTTCTCCTCCTTGTATAAATCCTGGTTGCTGTCTCTTTATGAGGAGTTGTGGCCCGTTG
TCAGGCAACGTGGCGTGGTGTGCACTGTGTTTGCTGACGCAACCCCCACTGGTTGGGGCATTGCCACCAC
CTGTCAGCTCCTTTCCGGAACTTTCGCTTTCCCCCTCCCTATTGCCACGGCGGAACTCATCGCCGCCTGC
CTTGCCCGCTGCTGGACAGGGGCTCGGCTGTTGGGCACTGACAATTCCGTGGTGTTGTCGGGGAAATCAT
CGTCCTTTCCTTGGCTGCTCGCCTATGTTGCCACCTGGATTCTGCGCGGGACGTCCTTCTGCTACGTCCC
TTCGGCCCTCAATCCAGCGGACCTTCCTTCCCGCGGCCTGCTGCCGGCTCTGCGGCCTCTTCCGCGTCTT
CGCCTTCGCCCTCAGACGAGTCGGATCTCCCTTTGGGCCGCCTCCCCGCATCGATACCGAGCGCTGCTCG
AGAGATCTTTATTGCAGCTTATAATGGTTACAAATAAAGCAATAGCATCACAAATTTCACAAATAAAGCA
TTTTTTTCACTGGACCGAGCGGCCGCAGGAACCCCTAGTGATGGAGTTGGCCACTCCCTCTCTGCGCGCT
CGCTCGCTCACTGAGGCCGGGCGACCAAAGGTCGCCCGACGCCCGGGCTTTGCCCGGGCGGCCTCAGTGA
GCGAGCGAGCGCGCAGCTGCCTGCAGGGGCGCCTGATGCGGTATTTTCTCCTTACGCATCTGTGCGGTAT
TTCACACCGCATA
[95 nt withheld, positions 4914-5008]
T
[46 nt withheld, positions 5010-5055]
C
[141 nt withheld, positions 5057-5197]
CCTTTGACGTTGGAGTCCACGTTCTTT
[37 nt withheld, positions 5225-5261]
ACTCTATCTCGGGCTATTCTTTTGATTTATAAGGGATTTTGCCGATTTCGGTCTATTGGTTAAAAAATGA
GCTGATTTAACAAAAATTTAACGCGAATTTTAACAAAATATTAACGTTTACAATTTTATGGTGCACTCTC
AGTACAATCTGCTCTGATGCCGCATAGTTAAGCCAGCCCCGACACCCGCCAACACCCGCTGACGCGCCCT
GACGGGCTTGTCTGCTCCCGGCATCCGCTTACAGACAAGCTGTGACCGTCTCCGGGAGCTGCATGTGTCA
GAGGTTTTCACCGTCATCACCGAAACGCGCGAGACGAAAGGGCCTCGTGATACGCCTATTTTTATAGGTT
AATGTCATGATAATAATGGTTTCTTAGACGTCAGGTGGCACTTTTCGGGGAAATGTGCGCGGAACCCCTA
TTTGTTTATTTTTCTAAATACATTCAAATATGTATCCGCTCATGAGACAATAACCCTGATAAATGCTTCA
ATAATATTGAAAAAGGAAGAGTATGAGTATTCAACATTTCCGTGTCGCCCTTATTCCCTTTTTTGCGGCA
TTTTGCCTTCCTGTTTTTGCTCACCCAGAAACGCTGGTGAAAGTAAAAGATGCTGAAGATCAGTTGGGTG
CACGAGTGGGTTACATCGAACTGGATCTCAACAGCGGTAAGATCCTTGAGAGTTTTCGCCCCGAAGAACG
TTTTCCAATGATGAGCACTTTTAAAGTTCTGCTATGTGGCGCGGTATTATCCCGTATTGACGCCGGGCAA
GAGCAACTCGGTCGCCGCATACACTATTCTCAGAATGACTTGGTTGAGTACTCACCAGTCACAGAAAAGC
ATCTTACGGATGGCATGACAGTAAGAGAATTATGCAGTGCTGCCATAACCATGAGTGATAACACTGCGGC
CAACTTACTTCTGACAACGATCGGAGGACCGAAGGAGCTAACCGCTTTTTTGCACAACATGGGGGATCAT
GTAACTCGCCTTGATCGTTGGGAACCGGAGCTGAATGAAGCCATACCAAACGACGAGCGTGACACCACGA
TGCCTGTAGCAATGGCAACAACGTTGCGCAAACTATTAACTGGCGAACTACTTACTCTAGCTTCCCGGCA
ACAATTAATAGACTGGATGGAGGCGGATAAAGTTGCAGGACCACTTCTGCGCTCGGCCCTTCCGGCTGGC
TGGTTTATTGCTGATAAATCTGGAGCCGGTGAGCGTGGGTCTCGCGGTATCATTGCAGCACTGGGGCCAG
ATGGTAAGCCCTCCCGTATCGTAGTTATCTACACGACGGGGAGTCAGGCAACTATGGATGAACGAAATAG
ACAGATCGCTGAGATAGGTGCCTCACTGATTAAGCATTGGTAACTGTCAGACCAAGTTTACTCATATATA
CTTTAGATTGATTTAAAACTTCATTTTTAATTTAAAAGGATCTAGGTGAAGATCCTTTTTGATAATCTCA
TGACCAAAATCCCTTAACGTGAGTTTTCGTTCCACTGAGCGTCAGACCCCGTAGAAAAGATCAAAGGATC
TTCTTGAGATCCTTTTTTTCTGCGCGTAATCTGCTGCTTGCAAACAAAAAAACCACCGCTACCAGCGGTG
GTTTGTTTGCCGGATCAAGAGCTACCAACTCTTTTTCCGAAGGTAACTGGCTTCAGCAGAGCGCAGATAC
CAAATACTGTTCTTCTAGTGTAGCCGTAGTTAGGCCACCACTTCAAGAACTCTGTAGCACCGCCTACATA
CCTCGCTCTGCTAATCCTGTTACCAGTGGCTGCTGCCAGTGGCGATAAGTCGTGTCTTACCGGGTTGGAC
TCAAGACGATAGTTACCGGATAAGGCGCAGCGGTCGGGCTGAACGGGGGGTTCGTGCACACAGCCCAGCT
TGGAGCGAACGACCTACACCGAACTGAGATACCTACAGCGTGAGCTATGAGAAAGCGCCACGCTTCCCGA
AGGGAGAAAGGCGGACAGGTATCCGGTAAGCGGCAGGGTCGGAACAGGAGAGCGCACGAGGGAGCTTCCA
GGGGGAAACGCCTGGTATCTTTATAGTCCTGTCGGGTTTCGCCACCTCTGACTTGAGCGTCGATTTTTGT
GATGCTCGTCAGGGGGGCGGAGCCTATGGAAAAACGCCAGCAACGCGGCCTTTTTACGGTTCCTGGCCTT
TTGCTGGCCTTTTG
Features (pLannotate 1.2.2; 17 found; start..end, strand, type, name):
     21..48      +  repeat_region  AAV2 ITR (fragment): inverted terminal repeat of adeno-associated virus serotype 2 inverted
     77..104     +  repeat_region  AAV2 ITR (fragment): inverted terminal repeat of adeno-associated virus serotype 2 inverted
    158..1446    +  promoter       CaMKII promoter: promoter for the mouse calcium/calmodulin-dependent kinase II α subunit
   1461..1478    +  misc_feature   MCS (fragment): pUC18/19 multiple cloning site
   1485..3254    +  CDS            CHRM3: ACM3_HUMAN - Experimental evidence at protein level: Swiss-Prot protein existence level 1. The muscarinic acetylcholine receptor mediates various cellular responses, including inhibition of adenylate cyclase, breakdown of phosphoinositides and modulation of potassium channels through the action of G proteins. Primary transducing effect is Pi turnover. From Homo sapiens (Human).
   3276..3983    +  CDS            mCherry: mCherry is a basic (constitutively fluorescent) red fluorescent protein published in 2004, derived from Discosoma sp.. It is reported to be a very rapidly-maturing monomer with low acid sensitivity.
   3987..4011    +  misc_feature   MCS (fragment): pBluescript multiple cloning site
   4011..4599    +  misc_feature   WPRE: woodchuck hepatitis virus posttranscriptional regulatory element
   4628..4702    +  polyA_signal   SV40 poly(A) signal (fragment): SV40 polyadenylation signal
   4717..4857    +  repeat_region  AAV2 ITR: inverted terminal repeat of adeno-associated virus serotype 2 inverted
   4862..4913    -  misc_feature   bom (fragment): basis of mobility region from pBR322
   4932..5387    +  rep_origin     f1 ori (sequence partly withheld): f1 bacteriophage origin of replication; arrow indicates direction of (+) strand synthesis
   5388..5437    -  misc_feature   bom (fragment): basis of mobility region from pBR322
   5539..5574    -  CDS            rop (fragment): Rop protein, which maintains plasmids at low copy number; rop
   5669..5773    +  promoter       AmpR promoter: bla
   5774..6634    +  CDS            AmpR: β-lactamase; bla; confers resistance to ampicillin, carbenicillin, and related antibiotics
   6805..7393    +  rep_origin     ori: high-copy-number ColE1/pMB1/pBR322/pUC origin of replication
