[The description below was written by a language model from this plasmid's Addgene catalogue record and pLannotate feature annotations shown in this document.]
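Description:
pAAV-CaMKIIa-hM3D(Gq)-mCherry-WPRE-pA(Short) is an adeno-associated virus transfer plasmid of about 7.4 kb built on a pAAV backbone. It is propagated in E. coli as a high-copy plasmid through a ColE1/pUC-type origin and selected with ampicillin via the bla gene and its own promoter. An f1 phage origin and small remnants of pBR322 bom and rop sequences are also annotated in the backbone. The expression cassette is flanked by AAV2 inverted terminal repeats, which are the cis elements needed for replication and packaging of the genome into AAV particles. The 3′ ITR is annotated in full, whereas the 5′ ITR is detected only as two short fragments, so its exact state cannot be judged from the annotation alone.

Between the ITRs, the mouse CaMKIIα promoter drives a human CHRM3 (M3 muscarinic receptor) coding sequence, catalogued as the hM3D(Gq) variant. This promoter is commonly used to bias expression toward excitatory forebrain neurons. hM3D(Gq) is an engineered DREADD that couples to Gq signalling and is activated by a synthetic ligand rather than acetylcholine. The receptor is fused at its C terminus to mCherry, allowing red fluorescent identification of expressing cells. Downstream, a WPRE enhances transcript stability and expression, followed by a short SV40 polyadenylation signal fragment. According to the record, this 3′ UTR was modified to bring the viral genome below the optimal AAV packaging limit, and part of the plasmid derives from an earlier deposited construct. The plasmid is used to produce AAV for chemogenetic activation of CaMKIIα-expressing neurons.
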