Addgene plasmid #183705: pAAV-CaMKIIa-hM3D(Gq)-mCherry-WPRE-pA(Short)
Purpose: AAV to express hM3D(Gq)-mCherry fusion protein. Viral genome 3' UTR modified to bring the viral genome below the optimal AAV packaging limit
Depositing lab: Jonathan Ploski. Depositing organization: University of Texas at Dallas.
Backbone
  Vector backbone: pAAV
  Vector type: AAV
Growth in bacteria
  Bacterial resistance: Ampicillin, 100 μg/mL
  Growth temperature: 37°C
  Growth strain: NEB Stable
  Copy number: High Copy
Gene/Insert
  Gene/Insert name: hM3D(Gq)
  Promoter: CaMKIIa
  Tag / fusion protein: mCherry (C terminal on insert)
  Cloning method: Restriction Enzyme; 5′ cloning site unknown (unknown if destroyed); 3′ cloning site unknown (unknown if destroyed)
  Sequencing primers: 5′ unknown
Resource information
  A portion of this plasmid was derived from a plasmid made by: addgene #50476
Terms and licenses: Academic/Nonprofit Terms; Industry Terms: Not Available to Industry
How to cite: pAAV-CaMKIIa-hM3D(Gq)-mCherry-WPRE-pA(Short) was a gift from Jonathan Ploski (Addgene plasmid # 183705 ; http://n2t.net/addgene:183705 ; RRID:Addgene_183705)
